Addgene plasmid #214917: TRE-mClover3-TDP-43ΔNLS
Purpose: inducible expression of TDP-43 harboring mutant NLS and N-terminal mClover3. Expression yields cytosolic TDP-43 that forms peinuclear puncta
Depositing lab: Ophir Shalem. Depositing organization: Children's Hospital of Philadelphia. Publication: CRISPR screen for protein inclusion formation uncovers a role for SRRD in the regulation of intermediate filament dynamics and aggresome assembly. Sweeney KM, Chantarawong S, Barbieri EM, Cajka G, Liu M, Spruce L, Fazelinia H, Portz B, Copley K, Lapidot T, Duhamel L, Greenwald P, Saida N, Shalgi R, Shorter J, Shalem O. PLoS Genet. 2024 Feb 5;20(2):e1011138. doi: 10.1371/journal.pgen.1011138. eCollection 2024 Feb. PubMed 38315730.
Backbone
  Vector backbone: lab generated
  Vector type: Lentiviral
Growth in bacteria
  Bacterial resistance: Ampicillin, 100 μg/mL
  Growth temperature: 37°C
  Growth strain: NEB Stable
  Copy number: High Copy
Gene/Insert
  Gene/Insert name: TDP-43ΔNLS
  Species: H. sapiens (human)
  Mutation: mutant NLS GCAGCAGCAATGGATGAGACAGATGCTTCATCAGCAGTGGCAGTGGCAGCAGCA
  Entrez Gene: TARDBP (a.k.a. ALS10, TDP-43)
  Tag / fusion protein: mClover3 (N terminal on insert)
  Cloning method: Gibson Cloning
Terms and licenses: Academic/Nonprofit Terms; Industry Terms: Not Available to Industry
How to cite: TRE-mClover3-TDP-43ΔNLS was a gift from Ophir Shalem (Addgene plasmid # 214917 ; http://n2t.net/addgene:214917 ; RRID:Addgene_214917)
