[The description below was written by a language model from this plasmid's Addgene catalogue record and pLannotate feature annotations shown in this document.]
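Description:
TRE-mClover3-TDP-43ΔNLS is a lab-generated, third-generation-style self-inactivating lentiviral transfer plasmid of about 11.8 kb for doxycycline-inducible expression of a mislocalising form of human TDP-43 (TARDBP). It is propagated in E. coli through a high-copy ColE1/pUC-type origin with ampicillin resistance, and it also carries an f1 origin. Outside the viral region, the backbone contains an SV40/EM7-driven bleomycin/Zeocin resistance cassette. The viral genome is transcribed from a CMV enhancer/promoter fused to a truncated HIV-1 5' LTR. This is followed by the Ψ packaging signal, RRE and cPPT/CTS, and the genome ends in a WPRE fragment, a ΔU3 3' LTR and a bGH polyadenylation signal.

The payload is an all-in-one Tet-On arrangement. A tight TRE promoter (seven tet operators plus a minimal CMV promoter) drives mClover3, a green/yellow fluorescent protein, fused to the N-terminus of TDP-43 in which the nuclear localisation signal has been mutated. Downstream, an EF-1α core promoter drives the reverse tetracycline transactivator rtTA3, so transduced cells supply their own transactivator and switch on the fusion when doxycycline is added. A neomycin/G418 resistance coding sequence, annotated as a fragment, lies between the TDP-43 reading frame and the EF-1α promoter. The feature table does not identify a promoter or linking element for it, so how it is expressed is unclear from the record.

According to the record, induction yields cytosolic TDP-43 that forms perinuclear puncta. This gives a fluorescent readout of protein inclusion formation, and the associated work used a CRISPR screen to study inclusion and aggresome assembly.
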