Features (pLannotate 1.2.2; 35 found; start..end, strand, type, name):
    200..529     +  promoter       SV40 promoter: SV40 enhancer and early promoter
    577..624     +  promoter       EM7 promoter: synthetic bacterial promoter&nbsp
    643..1017    +  CDS            BleoR: antibiotic-binding protein; Sh ble from Streptoalloteichus hindustanus; confers resistance to bleomycin, phleomycin, and Zeocin™
   1027..1152    +  CDS            ble (fragment): BLE_KLEPN - Experimental evidence at protein level: Swiss-Prot protein existence level 1. Binding protein with a strong affinity to the bleomycin family of antibiotics. Binds to CL990; an antimitotic-antibiotic compound. From Klebsiella pneumoniae.
   1147..1268    +  polyA_signal   SV40 poly(A) signal: SV40 polyadenylation signal
   1339..1361    -  protein_bind   lac operator (fragment): The lac repressor binds to the lac operator to inhibit transcription in E. coli. This inhibition can be relieved by adding lactose or isopropyl-β-D-thiogalactopyranoside (IPTG). lac repressor encoded by lacI
   1365..1395    -  promoter       lac promoter: promoter for the E. coli lac operon
   1410..1431    -  protein_bind   CAP binding site: CAP binding activates transcription in the presence of cAMP. E. coli catabolite activator protein
   1444..1536    -  CDS            lacI (fragment): lac repressor; lacI; The lac repressor binds to the lac operator to inhibit transcription in E. coli. This inhibition can be relieved by adding lactose or isopropyl-β-D-thiogalactopyranoside (IPTG).
   1719..2307    -  rep_origin     ori: high-copy-number ColE1/pMB1/pBR322/pUC origin of replication
   2478..3338    -  CDS            AmpR: β-lactamase; bla; confers resistance to ampicillin, carbenicillin, and related antibiotics
   3339..3443    -  promoter       AmpR promoter: bla
   3502..3554    -  misc_feature   bom (fragment): basis of mobility region from pBR322
   3709..4088    +  enhancer       CMV enhancer: human cytomegalovirus immediate early enhancer
   4089..4288    +  promoter       CMV promoter: human cytomegalovirus (CMV) immediate early promoter
   4306..4486    +  LTR            5' LTR (truncated): truncated 5' long terminal repeat (LTR) from HIV-1
   4533..4658    +  misc_feature   HIV-1 Ψ: packaging signal of human immunodeficiency virus type 1
   4642..5005    +  CDS            HIV-1 gag (fragment): gag protein from human immunodeficiency virus 1; gag
   5151..5384    +  misc_feature   RRE: The Rev response element (RRE) of HIV-1 allows for Rev-dependent mRNA export from the nucleus to the cytoplasm.
   5761..5861    +  CDS            Rev (fragment): human immunodeficiency virus 1 (HIV-1) Rev protein; rev; enhances nuclear export of unspliced and incompletely spliced viral mRNAs
   5911..6028    +  misc_feature   cPPT/CTS: central polypurine tract and central termination sequence of HIV-1
   6123..6437    +  promoter       tight TRE promoter: Tet-responsive promoter PTight, consisting of seven tet operator sequences followed by the minimal CMV promoter
   6454..7170    +  CDS            mClover3: mClover3 is a basic (constitutively fluorescent) green/yellow fluorescent protein published in 2016, derived from Aequorea victoria. It is reported to be a rapidly-maturing monomer with high acid sensitivity.
   7195..8439    +  CDS            TARDBP: TADBP_HUMAN - Also known as TDP43. Experimental evidence at protein level: Swiss-Prot protein existence level 1. RNA-binding protein that is involved in various steps of RNA biogenesis and processing (PubMed:23519609). Preferentially binds, via its two RNA recognition motifs RRM1 and RRM2, to GU-repeats on RNA molecules predominantly localized within long introns and in the 3'UTR of mRNAs (PubMed:23519609, PubMed:24240615, PubMed:24464995). In turn, regulates the splicing of many non-coding and protein-coding RNAs including proteins involved in neuronal survival, as well as mRNAs that encode p
   8505..9306    +  CDS            NeoR/KanR (fragment): aminoglycoside phosphotransferase from Tn5; aph(3')-II (or nptII); confers resistance to neomycin, kanamycin, and G418 (Geneticin®)
   9318..9336    +  CDS            small t antigen (fragment): SV40 (simian virus 40) small t antigen
   9362..9573    +  promoter       EF-1α core promoter: core promoter for human elongation factor EF-1α
   9598..10295   +  CDS            rtTA3 (fragment): reverse tetracycline transactivator 3 activates expression from Tet-responsive promoters in the presence of doxycycline
  10225..10335   +  CDS            VP48: 3 tandem repeats of the minimal activation domain of herpes simplex virus VP16 (Cheng et al., 2013)
  10371..10919   +  misc_feature   WPRE (fragment): woodchuck hepatitis virus posttranscriptional regulatory element
  10945..11016   +  CDS            nef (fragment): NEF_HV1Z2 - Experimental evidence at protein level: Swiss-Prot protein existence level 1. Extracellular Nef protein targets CD4(+) T-lymphocytes for apoptosis by interacting with CXCR4 surface receptors. From Human immunodeficiency virus type 1 group M subtype D (isolate Z2/CDC-Z34) (HIV-1).
  11018..11251   +  LTR            3' LTR (ΔU3): self-inactivating 3' long terminal repeat (LTR) from HIV-1
  11283..11507   +  polyA_signal   bGH poly(A) signal: bovine growth hormone polyadenylation signal
  11511..11532   +  promoter       SV40 promoter (fragment): SV40 enhancer and early promoter
  11553..186     +  rep_origin     f1 ori (across the origin) (sequence partly withheld): f1 bacteriophage origin of replication; arrow indicates direction of (+) strand synthesis
>Addgene plasmid #214917 | TRE-mClover3-TDP-43ΔNLS | addgene full sequence | sequence record 424953 | Addgene NGS Result
CGCCCTGATAGACGGTTTTTCGCCCTTTGACGTTGGAGTCCACGTTCTTT
[37 nt withheld, positions 51-87]
ACCCTATCTCGGTCTATTCTTTTGATTTATAAGGGATTTTGCCGATTTCGGCCTATTGGTTAAAAAATGA
GCTGATTTAACAAAAATTTAACGCGAATTAATTCTGTGGAATGTGTGTCAGTTAGGGTGTGGAAAGTCCC
CAGGCTCCCCAGCAGGCAGAAGTATGCAAAGCATGCATCTCAATTAGTCAGCAACCAGGTGTGGAAAGTC
CCCAGGCTCCCCAGCAGGCAGAAGTATGCAAAGCATGCATCTCAATTAGTCAGCAACCATAGTCCCGCCC
CTAACTCCGCCCATCCCGCCCCTAACTCCGCCCAGTTCCGCCCATTCTCCGCCCCATGGCTGACTAATTT
TTTTTATTTATGCAGAGGCCGAGGCCGCCTCTGCCTCTGAGCTATTCCAGAAGTAGTGAGGAGGCTTTTT
TGGAGGCCTAGGCTTTTGCAAAAAGCTCCCGGGAGCTTGTATATCCATTTTCGGATCTGATCAGCACGTG
TTGACAATTAATCATCGGCATAGTATATCGGCATAGTATAATACGACAAGGTGAGGAACTAAACCATGGC
CAAGTTGACCAGTGCCGTTCCGGTGCTCACCGCGCGCGACGTCGCCGGAGCGGTCGAGTTCTGGACCGAC
CGGCTCGGGTTCTCCCGGGACTTCGTGGAGGACGACTTCGCCGGTGTGGTCCGGGACGACGTGACCCTGT
TCATCAGCGCGGTCCAGGACCAGGTGGTGCCGGACAACACCCTGGCCTGGGTGTGGGTGCGCGGCCTGGA
CGAGCTGTACGCCGAGTGGTCGGAGGTCGTGTCCACGAACTTCCGGGACGCCTCCGGGCCGGCCATGACC
GAGATCGGCGAGCAGCCGTGGGGGCGGGAGTTCGCCCTGCGCGACCCGGCCGGCAACTGCGTGCACTTCG
TGGCCGAGGAGCAGGACTGACACGTGCTACGAGATTTCGATTCCACCGCCGCCTTCTATGAAAGGTTGGG
CTTCGGAATCGTTTTCCGGGACGCCGGCTGGATGATCCTCCAGCGCGGGGATCTCATGCTGGAGTTCTTC
GCCCACCCCAACTTGTTTATTGCAGCTTATAATGGTTACAAATAAAGCAATAGCATCACAAATTTCACAA
ATAAAGCATTTTTTTCACTGCATTCTAGTTGTGGTTTGTCCAAACTCATCAATGTATCTTATCATGTCTG
TATACCGTCGACCTCTAGCTAGAGCTTGGCGTAATCATGGTCATAGCTGTTTCCTGTGTGAAATTGTTAT
CCGCTCACAATTCCACACAACATACGAGCCGGAAGCATAAAGTGTAAAGCCTGGGGTGCCTAATGAGTGA
GCTAACTCACATTAATTGCGTTGCGCTCACTGCCCGCTTTCCAGTCGGGAAACCTGTCGTGCCAGCTGCA
TTAATGAATCGGCCAACGCGCGGGGAGAGGCGGTTTGCGTATTGGGCGCTCTTCCGCTTCCTCGCTCACT
GACTCGCTGCGCTCGGTCGTTCGGCTGCGGCGAGCGGTATCAGCTCACTCAAAGGCGGTAATACGGTTAT
CCACAGAATCAGGGGATAACGCAGGAAAGAACATGTGAGCAAAAGGCCAGCAAAAGGCCAGGAACCGTAA
AAAGGCCGCGTTGCTGGCGTTTTTCCATAGGCTCCGCCCCCCTGACGAGCATCACAAAAATCGACGCTCA
AGTCAGAGGTGGCGAAACCCGACAGGACTATAAAGATACCAGGCGTTTCCCCCTGGAAGCTCCCTCGTGC
GCTCTCCTGTTCCGACCCTGCCGCTTACCGGATACCTGTCCGCCTTTCTCCCTTCGGGAAGCGTGGCGCT
TTCTCATAGCTCACGCTGTAGGTATCTCAGTTCGGTGTAGGTCGTTCGCTCCAAGCTGGGCTGTGTGCAC
GAACCCCCCGTTCAGCCCGACCGCTGCGCCTTATCCGGTAACTATCGTCTTGAGTCCAACCCGGTAAGAC
ACGACTTATCGCCACTGGCAGCAGCCACTGGTAACAGGATTAGCAGAGCGAGGTATGTAGGCGGTGCTAC
AGAGTTCTTGAAGTGGTGGCCTAACTACGGCTACACTAGAAGAACAGTATTTGGTATCTGCGCTCTGCTG
AAGCCAGTTACCTTCGGAAAAAGAGTTGGTAGCTCTTGATCCGGCAAACAAACCACCGCTGGTAGCGGTG
GTTTTTTTGTTTGCAAGCAGCAGATTACGCGCAGAAAAAAAGGATCTCAAGAAGATCCTTTGATCTTTTC
TACGGGGTCTGACGCTCAGTGGAACGAAAACTCACGTTAAGGGATTTTGGTCATGAGATTATCAAAAAGG
ATCTTCACCTAGATCCTTTTAAATTAAAAATGAAGTTTTAAATCAATCTAAAGTATATATGAGTAAACTT
GGTCTGACAGTTACCAATGCTTAATCAGTGAGGCACCTATCTCAGCGATCTGTCTATTTCGTTCATCCAT
AGTTGCCTGACTCCCCGTCGTGTAGATAACTACGATACGGGAGGGCTTACCATCTGGCCCCAGTGCTGCA
ATGATACCGCGAGACCCACGCTCACCGGCTCCAGATTTATCAGCAATAAACCAGCCAGCCGGAAGGGCCG
AGCGCAGAAGTGGTCCTGCAACTTTATCCGCCTCCATCCAGTCTATTAATTGTTGCCGGGAAGCTAGAGT
AAGTAGTTCGCCAGTTAATAGTTTGCGCAACGTTGTTGCCATTGCTACAGGCATCGTGGTGTCACGCTCG
TCGTTTGGTATGGCTTCATTCAGCTCCGGTTCCCAACGATCAAGGCGAGTTACATGATCCCCCATGTTGT
GCAAAAAAGCGGTTAGCTCCTTCGGTCCTCCGATCGTTGTCAGAAGTAAGTTGGCCGCAGTGTTATCACT
CATGGTTATGGCAGCACTGCATAATTCTCTTACTGTCATGCCATCCGTAAGATGCTTTTCTGTGACTGGT
GAGTACTCAACCAAGTCATTCTGAGAATAGTGTATGCGGCGACCGAGTTGCTCTTGCCCGGCGTCAATAC
GGGATAATACCGCGCCACATAGCAGAACTTTAAAAGTGCTCATCATTGGAAAACGTTCTTCGGGGCGAAA
ACTCTCAAGGATCTTACCGCTGTTGAGATCCAGTTCGATGTAACCCACTCGTGCACCCAACTGATCTTCA
GCATCTTTTACTTTCACCAGCGTTTCTGGGTGAGCAAAAACAGGAAGGCAAAATGCCGCAAAAAAGGGAA
TAAGGGCGACACGGAAATGTTGAATACTCATACTCTTCCTTTTTCAATATTATTGAAGCATTTATCAGGG
TTATTGTCTCATGAGCGGATACATATTTGAATGTATTTAGAAAAATAAACAAATAGGGGTTCCGCGCACA
TTTCCCCGAAAAGTGCCACCTGACGTCGACGGATCGGGAGATCTCCCGATCCCCTATGGTGCACTCTCAG
TACAATCTGCTCTGATGCCGCATAGTTAAGCCAGTATCTGCTCCCTGCTTGTGTGTTGGAGGTCGCTGAG
TAGTGCGCGAGCAAAATTTAAGCTACAACAAGGCAAGGCTTGACCGACAATTGCATGAAGAATCTGCTTA
GGGTTAGGCGTTTTGCGCTGCTTCGCGATGTACGGGCCAGATATACGCGTTGACATTGATTATTGACTAG
TTATTAATAGTAATCAATTACGGGGTCATTAGTTCATAGCCCATATATGGAGTTCCGCGTTACATAACTT
ACGGTAAATGGCCCGCCTGGCTGACCGCCCAACGACCCCCGCCCATTGACGTCAATAATGACGTATGTTC
CCATAGTAACGCCAATAGGGACTTTCCATTGACGTCAATGGGTGGAGTATTTACGGTAAACTGCCCACTT
GGCAGTACATCAAGTGTATCATATGCCAAGTACGCCCCCTATTGACGTCAATGACGGTAAATGGCCCGCC
TGGCATTATGCCCAGTACATGACCTTATGGGACTTTCCTACTTGGCAGTACATCTACGTATTAGTCATCG
CTATTACCATGGTGATGCGGTTTTGGCAGTACATCAATGGGCGTGGATAGCGGTTTGACTCACGGGGATT
TCCAAGTCTCCACCCCATTGACGTCAATGGGAGTTTGTTTTGGCACCAAAATCAACGGGACTTTCCAAAA
TGTCGTAACAACTCCGCCCCATTGACGCAAATGGGCGGTAGGCGTGTACGGTGGGAGGTCTATATAAGCA
GCGCGTTTTGCCTGTACTGGGTCTCTCTGGTTAGACCAGATCTGAGCCTGGGAGCTCTCTGGCTAACTAG
GGAACCCACTGCTTAAGCCTCAATAAAGCTTGCCTTGAGTGCTTCAAGTAGTGTGTGCCCGTCTGTTGTG
TGACTCTGGTAACTAGAGATCCCTCAGACCCTTTTAGTCAGTGTGGAAAATCTCTAGCAGTGGCGCCCGA
ACAGGGACTTGAAAGCGAAAGGGAAACCAGAGGAGCTCTCTCGACGCAGGACTCGGCTTGCTGAAGCGCG
CACGGCAAGAGGCGAGGGGCGGCGACTGGTGAGTACGCCAAAAATTTTGACTAGCGGAGGCTAGAAGGAG
AGAGATGGGTGCGAGAGCGTCAGTATTAAGCGGGGGAGAATTAGATCGCGATGGGAAAAAATTCGGTTAA
GGCCAGGGGGAAAGAAAAAATATAAATTAAAACATATAGTATGGGCAAGCAGGGAGCTAGAACGATTCGC
AGTTAATCCTGGCCTGTTAGAAACATCAGAAGGCTGTAGACAAATACTGGGACAGCTACAACCATCCCTT
CAGACAGGATCAGAAGAACTTAGATCATTATATAATACAGTAGCAACCCTCTATTGTGTGCATCAAAGGA
TAGAGATAAAAGACACCAAGGAAGCTTTAGACAAGATAGAGGAAGAGCAAAACAAAAGTAAGACCACCGC
ACAGCAAGCGGCCGCTGATCTTCAGACCTGGAGGAGGAGATATGAGGGACAATTGGAGAAGTGAATTATA
TAAATATAAAGTAGTAAAAATTGAACCATTAGGAGTAGCACCCACCAAGGCAAAGAGAAGAGTGGTGCAG
AGAGAAAAAAGAGCAGTGGGAATAGGAGCTTTGTTCCTTGGGTTCTTGGGAGCAGCAGGAAGCACTATGG
GCGCAGCGTCAATGACGCTGACGGTACAGGCCAGACAATTATTGTCTGGTATAGTGCAGCAGCAGAACAA
TTTGCTGAGGGCTATTGAGGCGCAACAGCATCTGTTGCAACTCACAGTCTGGGGCATCAAGCAGCTCCAG
GCAAGAATCCTGGCTGTGGAAAGATACCTAAAGGATCAACAGCTCCTGGGGATTTGGGGTTGCTCTGGAA
AACTCATTTGCACCACTGCTGTGCCTTGGAATGCTAGTTGGAGTAATAAATCTCTGGAACAGATTTGGAA
TCACACGACCTGGATGGAGTGGGACAGAGAAATTAACAATTACACAAGCTTAATACACTCCTTAATTGAA
GAATCGCAAAACCAGCAAGAAAAGAATGAACAAGAATTATTGGAATTAGATAAATGGGCAAGTTTGTGGA
ATTGGTTTAACATAACAAATTGGCTGTGGTATATAAAATTATTCATAATGATAGTAGGAGGCTTGGTAGG
TTTAAGAATAGTTTTTGCTGTACTTTCTATAGTGAATAGAGTTAGGCAGGGATATTCACCATTATCGTTT
CAGACCCACCTCCCAACCCCGAGGGGACCCGACAGGCCCGAAGGAATAGAAGAAGAAGGTGGAGAGAGAG
ACAGAGACAGATCCATTCGATTAGTGAACGGATCGGCACTGCGTGCGCCAATTCTGCAGACAAATGGCAG
TATTCATCCACAATTTTAAAAGAAAAGGGGGGATTGGGGGGTACAGTGCAGGGGAAAGAATAGTAGACAT
AATAGCAACAGACATACAAACTAAAGAATTACAAAAACAAATTACAAAAATTCAAAATTTTCGGGTTTAT
TACAGGGACAGCAGAGATCCAGTTTGGTTAATCGGGTTTATTACAGGGACAGCAGAGATCCACTTTGGCC
GCGAATCGATATGTCGAGTTTACTCCCTATCAGTGATAGAGAACGTATGTCGAGTTTACTCCCTATCAGT
GATAGAGAACGATGTCGAGTTTACTCCCTATCAGTGATAGAGAACGTATGTCGAGTTTACTCCCTATCAG
TGATAGAGAACGTATGTCGAGTTTACTCCCTATCAGTGATAGAGAACGTATGTCGAGTTTATCCCTATCA
GTGATAGAGAACGTATGTCGAGTTTACTCCCTATCAGTGATAGAGAACGTATGTCGAGGTAGGCGTGTAC
GGTGGGAGGCCTATATAAGCAGAGCTCGTTTAGTGAACCGTCAGATCGCCTGGAGAATTGGCACCGATGG
TGAGCAAGGGCGAGGAGCTGTTCACCGGGGTGGTGCCCATCCTGGTCGAGCTGGACGGCGACGTAAACGG
CCACAAGTTCAGCGTCCGCGGCGAGGGCGAGGGCGATGCCACCAACGGCAAGCTGACCCTGAAGTTCATC
TGCACCACCGGCAAGCTGCCCGTGCCCTGGCCCACCCTCGTGACCACCTTCGGCTACGGCGTGGCCTGCT
TCAGCCGCTACCCCGACCACATGAAGCAGCACGACTTCTTCAAGTCCGCCATGCCCGAAGGCTACGTCCA
GGAGCGCACCATCTCTTTCAAGGACGACGGTACCTACAAGACCCGCGCCGAGGTGAAGTTCGAGGGCGAC
ACCCTGGTGAACCGCATCGAGCTGAAGGGCATCGACTTCAAGGAGGACGGCAACATCCTGGGGCACAAGC
TGGAGTACAACTTCAACAGCCACTACGTCTATATCACGGCCGACAAGCAGAAGAACTGCATCAAGGCTAA
CTTCAAGATCCGCCACAACGTTGAGGACGGCAGCGTGCAGCTCGCCGACCACTACCAGCAGAACACCCCC
ATCGGCGACGGCCCCGTGCTGCTGCCCGACAACCACTACCTGAGCCATCAGTCCAAGCTGAGCAAAGACC
CCAACGAGAAGCGCGATCACATGGTCCTGCTGGAGTTCGTGACCGCCGCCGGGATTACACATGGCATGGA
CGAGCTGTACAAGGGATCCGGAAGTGGCTCAAGCGGAATGTCTGAATATATTCGGGTAACCGAAGATGAG
AACGATGAGCCCATTGAAATACCATCGGAAGACGATGGGACGGTGCTGCTCTCCACGGTTACAGCCCAGT
TTCCAGGGGCGTGTGGGCTTCGCTACAGGAATCCAGTGTCTCAGTGTATGAGAGGTGTCCGGCTGGTAGA
AGGAATTCTGCATGCCCCAGATGCTGGCTGGGGAAATCTGGTGTATGTTGTCAACTATCCAAAAGATAAC
GCAGCAGCAATGGATGAGACAGATGCTTCATCAGCAGTGGCAGTGGCAGCAGCAGCAGTCCAGAAAACAT
CCGATTTAATAGTGTTGGGTCTCCCATGGAAAACAACCGAACAGGACCTGAAAGAGTATTTTAGTACCTT
TGGAGAAGTTCTTATGGTGCAGGTCAAGAAAGATCTTAAGACTGGTCATTCAAAGGGGTTTGGCTTTGTT
CGTTTTACGGAATATGAAACACAAGTGAAAGTAATGTCACAGCGACATATGATAGATGGACGATGGTGTG
ACTGCAAACTTCCTAATTCTAAGCAAAGCCAAGATGAGCCTTTGAGAAGCAGAAAAGTGTTTGTGGGGCG
CTGTACAGAGGACATGACTGAGGATGAGCTGCGGGAGTTCTTCTCTCAGTACGGGGATGTGATGGATGTC
TTCATCCCCAAGCCATTCAGGGCCTTTGCCTTTGTTACATTTGCAGATGATCAGATTGCGCAGTCTCTTT
GTGGAGAGGACTTGATCATTAAAGGAATCAGCGTTCATATATCCAATGCCGAACCTAAGCACAATAGCAA
TAGACAGTTAGAAAGAAGTGGAAGATTTGGTGGTAATCCAGGTGGCTTTGGGAATCAGGGTGGATTTGGT
AATAGCAGAGGGGGTGGAGCTGGTTTGGGAAACAATCAAGGTAGTAATATGGGTGGTGGGATGAACTTTG
GTGCGTTCAGCATTAATCCAGCCATGATGGCTGCCGCCCAGGCAGCACTACAGAGCAGTTGGGGTATGAT
GGGCATGTTAGCCAGCCAGCAGAACCAGTCAGGCCCATCGGGTAATAACCAAAACCAAGGCAACATGCAG
AGGGAGCCAAACCAGGCCTTCGGTTCTGGAAATAACTCTTATAGTGGCTCTAATTCTGGTGCAGCAATTG
GTTGGGGATCAGCATCCAATGCAGGGTCGGGCAGTGGTTTTAATGGAGGCTTTGGCTCAAGCATGGATTC
TAAGTCTTCTGGCTGGGGAATGGGATCCGGCGCAACAAACTTCTCTCTGCTGAAACAAGCCGGAGATGTC
GAAGAGAATCCTGGACCGGGATCGGCCATTGAACAAGATGGATTGCACGCAGGTTCTCCGGCCGCTTGGG
TGGAGAGGCTATTCGGCTATGACTGGGCACAACAGACAATCGGCTGCTCTGATGCCGCCGTGTTCCGGCT
GTCAGCGCAGGGGCGCCCGGTTCTTTTTGTCAAGACCGACCTGTCCGGTGCCCTGAATGAACTGCAGGAC
GAGGCAGCGCGGCTATCGTGGCTGGCCACGACGGGCGTTCCTTGCGCAGCTGTGCTCGACGTTGTCACTG
AAGCGGGAAGGGACTGGCTGCTATTGGGCGAAGTGCCGGGGCAGGATCTCCTGTCATCTCACCTTGCTCC
TGCCGAGAAAGTATCCATCATGGCTGATGCAATGCGGCGGCTGCATACGCTTGATCCGGCTACCTGCCCA
TTCGACCACCAAGCGAAACATCGCATCGAGCGAGCACGTACTCGGATGGAAGCCGGTCTTGTCGATCAGG
ATGATCTGGACGAAGAGCATCAGGGGCTCGCGCCAGCCGAACTGTTCGCCAGGCTCAAGGCGCGCATGCC
CGACGGCGAGGATCTCGTCGTGACCCATGGCGATGCCTGCTTGCCGAATATCATGGTGGAAAATGGCCGC
TTTTCTGGATTCATCGACTGTGGCCGGCTGGGTGTGGCGGACCGCTATCAGGACATAGCGTTGGCTACCC
GTGATATTGCTGAAGAGCTTGGCGGCGAATGGGCTGACCGCTTCCTCGTGCTTTACGGTATCGCCGCTCC
CGATTCGCAGCGCATCGCCTTCTATCGCCTTCTTGACGAGTTCTTCTGAGAATTCGCTAGCTAGGTCTTG
AAAGGAGTGGGAATTGGCTCCGGTGCCCGTCAGTGGGCAGAGCGCACATCGCCCACAGTCCCCGAGAAGT
TGGGGGGAGGGGTCGGCAATTGATCCGGTGCCTAGAGAAGGTGGCGCGGGGTAAACTGGGAAAGTGATGT
CGTGTACTGGCTCCGCCTTTTTCCCGAGGGTGGGGGAGAACCGTATATAAGTGCAGTAGTCGCCGTGAAC
GTTCTTTTTCGCAACGGGTTTGCCGCCAGAACACAGGACCGGTTCTAGAGCGCTGCCACCATGTCTAGAC
TGGACAAGAGCAAAGTCATAAACGGAGCTCTGGAATTACTCAATGGTGTCGGTATCGAAGGCCTGACGAC
AAGGAAACTCGCTCAAAAGCTGGGAGTTGAGCAGCCTACCCTGTACTGGCACGTGAAGAACAAGCGGGCC
CTGCTCGATGCCCTGCCAATCGAGATGCTGGACAGGCATCATACCCACTTCTGCCCCCTGGAAGGCGAGT
CATGGCAAGACTTTCTGCGGAACAACGCCAAGTCATACCGCTGTGCTCTCCTCTCACATCGCGACGGGGC
TAAAGTGCATCTCGGCACCCGCCCAACAGAGAAACAGTACGAAACCCTGGAAAATCAGCTCGCGTTCCTG
TGTCAGCAAGGCTTCTCCCTGGAGAACGCACTGTACGCTCTGTCCGCCGTGGGCCACTTTACACTGGGCT
GCGTATTGGAGGAACAGGAGCATCAAGTAGCAAAAGAGGAAAGAGAGACACCTACCACCGATTCTATGCC
CCCACTTCTGAGACAAGCAATTGAGCTGTTCGACCGGCAGGGAGCCGAACCTGCCTTCCTTTTCGGCCTG
GAACTAATCATATGTGGCCTGGAGAAACAGCTAAAGTGCGAAAGCGGCGGGCCGACCGACGCCCTTGACG
ATTTTGACTTAGACATGCTCCCAGCCGATGCCCTTGACGACTTTGACCTTGATATGCTGCCTGCTGACGC
TCTTGACGATTTTGACCTTGACATGCTCCCCGGGTAACTAAGTAAGGATCGATCCAAGATATCGTATTCT
TAACTATGTTGCTCCTTTTACGCTATGTGGATACGCTGCTTTAATGCCTTTGTATCATGCTATTGCTTCC
CGTATGGCTTTCATTTTCTCCTCCTTGTATAAATCCTGGTTGCTGTCTCTTTATGAGGAGTTGTGGCCCG
TTGTCAGGCAACGTGGCGTGGTGTGCACTGTGTTTGCTGACGCAACCCCCACTGGTTGGGGCATTGCCAC
CACCTGTCAGCTCCTTTCCGGGACTTTCGCTTTCCCCCTCCCTATTGCCACGGCGGAACTCATCGCCGCC
TGCCTTGCCCGCTGCTGGACAGGGGCTCGGCTGTTGGGCACTGACAATTCCGTGGTGTTGTCGGGGAAGC
TGACGTCCTTTCCATGGCTGCTCGCCTGTGTTGCCACCTGGATTCTGCGCGGGACGTCCTTCTGCTACGT
CCCTTCGGCCCTCAATCCAGCGGACCTTCCTTCCCGCGGCCTGCTGCCGGCTCTGCGGCCTCTTCCGCGT
CTTCGCCTTCGCCCTCAGACGAGTCGGATCTCCCTTTGGGCCGCCTCCCCGCCTGTTTCGCCTCGGCGTC
CGGACTAGAGGTACCTTTAAGACCAATGACTTACAAGGCAGCTGTAGATCTTAGCCACTTTTTAAAAGAA
AAGGGGGGACTGGAAGGGCTAATTCACTCCCAACGAAGACAAGATCTGCTTTTTGCTTGTACTGGGTCTC
TCTGGTTAGACCAGATCTGAGCCTGGGAGCTCTCTGGCTAACTAGGGAACCCACTGCTTAAGCCTCAATA
AAGCTTGCCTTGAGTGCTTCAAGTAGTGTGTGCCCGTCTGTTGTGTGACTCTGGTAACTAGAGATCCCTC
AGACCCTTTTAGTCAGTGTGGAAAATCTCTAGCAGGGCCCGTTTAAACCCGCTGATCAGCCTCGACTGTG
CCTTCTAGTTGCCAGCCATCTGTTGTTTGCCCCTCCCCCGTGCCTTCCTTGACCCTGGAAGGTGCCACTC
CCACTGTCCTTTCCTAATAAAATGAGGAAATTGCATCGCATTGTCTGAGTAGGTGTCATTCTATTCTGGG
GGGTGGGGTGGGGCAGGACAGCAAGGGGGAGGATTGGGAAGACAATAGCAGGCATGCTGGGGATGCGGTG
GGCTCTATGGCTTCTGAGGCGGAAAGAACCAGCTGGGGCTCTAGGGGGTATCCCC
[124 nt withheld, positions 11553-11676]
C
[91 nt withheld, positions 11678-11768]
AGGGTGATGGTTCACGTAGTGGGCCAT
